Addgene plasmid #213328: KISSPEPTIN-R-DuET
Purpose: The DuET construct encodes the named human GPCR engineered with a cleaved hemagglutinin signal peptide, a 5' FLAG and a 3' 1D4 epitope tag optimized for expression in mammalian cells and proteomics studies.
Depositing lab: Thomas Sakmar. Depositing organization: Rockefeller University. Publication: Multiplexed selectivity screening of anti-GPCR antibodies. Dahl L, Kotliar IB, Bendes A, Dodig-Crnkovic T, Fromm S, Elofsson A, Uhlen M, Sakmar TP, Schwenk JM. Sci Adv. 2023 May 3;9(18):eadf9297. doi: 10.1126/sciadv.adf9297. Epub 2023 May 3. PubMed 37134173.
Backbone
  Vector backbone: pcDNA 3.1 (+)
  Vector type: Mammalian Expression
Growth in bacteria
  Bacterial resistance: Ampicillin, 100 μg/mL
  Growth temperature: 37°C
  Growth strain: DH5alpha
  Copy number: High Copy
Gene/Insert
  Gene/Insert name: KISSPEPTIN-R (alt names: KISS1 receptor; KISS1R, AXOR12, GPR54, HOT7T175)
  Species: H. sapiens (human)
  Entrez Gene: KISS1R (a.k.a. AXOR12, CPPB1, GPR54, HH8, HOT7T175, KISS-1R)
  Promoter: CMV, T7
  Tag / fusion protein: FLAG (N terminal on insert); 1D4 (C terminal on insert)
  Cloning method: Gibson Cloning
Terms and licenses: Academic/Nonprofit Terms; Industry Terms: Not Available to Industry
Depositor comments: Class: A, Family: Kisspeptin. Ensembl ID: ENSG00000116014, Uniprot ID: Q969F8
How to cite: KISSPEPTIN-R-DuET was a gift from Thomas Sakmar (Addgene plasmid # 213328 ; http://n2t.net/addgene:213328 ; RRID:Addgene_213328)
