[The description below was written by a language model from this plasmid's Addgene catalogue record and pLannotate feature annotations shown in this document.]
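Description:
KISSPEPTIN-R-DuET is a mammalian expression plasmid built on the pcDNA 3.1 (+) backbone that carries the human kisspeptin receptor, KISS1R (also known as GPR54, AXOR12 or HOT7T175), a class A G protein-coupled receptor. It is propagated in E. coli through a high-copy ColE1/pUC-type origin with ampicillin selection from a β-lactamase gene. The backbone also contains an f1 phage origin. A neomycin/kanamycin phosphotransferase cassette, driven by the SV40 enhancer/early promoter and ended by the SV40 polyadenylation signal, allows G418-type selection of stably transfected mammalian cells. Small annotated fragments such as lacI, ble, bom and a short HIV-1 LTR match appear to be backbone remnants or incidental similarity hits rather than functional parts.

The receptor open reading frame is transcribed from the human cytomegalovirus immediate-early enhancer and promoter and terminated by the bovine growth hormone polyadenylation signal. A T7 promoter lies between the CMV promoter and the coding sequence and permits in vitro transcription. According to the catalogue entry, the "DuET" design places a cleavable hemagglutinin signal peptide and a FLAG epitope at the N terminus and a 1D4 epitope at the C terminus. The signal peptide is meant to promote membrane insertion and is removed afterwards, leaving the FLAG tag exposed. The automated feature table detects the FLAG sequence just upstream of KISS1R but does not annotate the signal peptide or the 1D4 tag. The insert was assembled by Gibson cloning. The two tags give independent handles for capturing and detecting the receptor, and the construct is intended for expression in mammalian cells and for proteomics work. The associated publication used such constructs for multiplexed selectivity screening of anti-GPCR antibodies.
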