Features (pLannotate 1.2.2; 21 found; start..end, strand, type, name):
     60..648     +  rep_origin     ori: high-copy-number ColE1/pMB1/pBR322/pUC origin of replication
    831..923     +  CDS            lacI (fragment): lac repressor; lacI; The lac repressor binds to the lac operator to inhibit transcription in E. coli. This inhibition can be relieved by adding lactose or isopropyl-β-D-thiogalactopyranoside (IPTG).
    936..957     +  protein_bind   CAP binding site: CAP binding activates transcription in the presence of cAMP. E. coli catabolite activator protein
    972..1002    +  promoter       lac promoter: promoter for the E. coli lac operon
   1010..1026    +  protein_bind   lac operator: The lac repressor binds to the lac operator to inhibit transcription in E. coli. This inhibition can be relieved by adding lactose or isopropyl-β-D-thiogalactopyranoside (IPTG). lac repressor encoded by lacI
   1099..1220    -  polyA_signal   SV40 poly(A) signal: SV40 polyadenylation signal
   1215..1373    -  CDS            ble (fragment): BLE_KLEPN - Experimental evidence at protein level: Swiss-Prot protein existence level 1. Binding protein with a strong affinity to the bleomycin family of antibiotics. Binds to CL990; an antimitotic-antibiotic compound. From Klebsiella pneumoniae.
   1397..2188    -  CDS            neo: KKA2_KLEPN - Also known as kan, nptII. Experimental evidence at protein level: Swiss-Prot protein existence level 1. Resistance to kanamycin, neomycin, paromomycin, ribostamycin, butirosin and gentamicin B. From Klebsiella pneumoniae.
   2255..2584    -  promoter       SV40 promoter: SV40 enhancer and early promoter
   2598..3026    -  rep_origin     f1 ori (sequence partly withheld): f1 bacteriophage origin of replication; arrow indicates direction of (+) strand synthesis
   3047..3068    -  promoter       SV40 promoter (fragment): SV40 enhancer and early promoter
   3072..3296    -  polyA_signal   bGH poly(A) signal: bovine growth hormone polyadenylation signal
   3427..4620    -  CDS            KISS1R: KISSR_HUMAN - Also known as AXOR12, GPR54. Experimental evidence at protein level: Swiss-Prot protein existence level 1. Receptor for metastin (kisspeptin-54 or kp-54), a C- terminally amidated peptide of KiSS1. KiSS1 is a metastasis suppressor protein that suppresses metastases in malignant melanomas and in some breast carcinomas without affecting tumorigenicity. The metastasis suppressor properties may be mediated in part by cell cycle arrest and induction of apoptosis in malignant cells. The receptor is essential for normal gonadotropin-released hormone physiology and for puberty. The hypot
   4633..4653    -  CDS            3xFLAG (fragment): three tandem FLAG® epitope tags
   4746..4764    -  promoter       T7 promoter: promoter for bacteriophage T7 RNA polymerase
   4780..4813    -  LTR            5' LTR (truncated) (fragment): truncated 5' long terminal repeat (LTR) from HIV-1
   4809..5012    -  promoter       CMV promoter: human cytomegalovirus (CMV) immediate early promoter
   5013..5392    -  enhancer       CMV enhancer: human cytomegalovirus immediate early enhancer
   5547..5599    +  misc_feature   bom (fragment): basis of mobility region from pBR322
   5658..5762    +  promoter       AmpR promoter: bla
   5763..6623    +  CDS            AmpR: β-lactamase; bla; confers resistance to ampicillin, carbenicillin, and related antibiotics
>Addgene plasmid #213328 | KISSPEPTIN-R-DuET | addgene full sequence | sequence record 430862 | Addgene NGS Result
TAACGTGAGTTTTCGTTCCACTGAGCGTCAGACCCCGTAGAAAAGATCAAAGGATCTTCTTGAGATCCTT
TTTTTCTGCGCGTAATCTGCTGCTTGCAAACAAAAAAACCACCGCTACCAGCGGTGGTTTGTTTGCCGGA
TCAAGAGCTACCAACTCTTTTTCCGAAGGTAACTGGCTTCAGCAGAGCGCAGATACCAAATACCGTTCTT
CTAGTGTAGCCGTAGTTAGGCCACCACTTCAAGAACTCTGTAGCACCGCCTACATACCTCGCTCTGCTAA
TCCTGTTACCAGTGGCTGCTGCCAGTGGCGATAAGTCGTGTCTTACCGGGTTGGACTCAAGACGATAGTT
ACCGGATAAGGCGCAGCGGTCGGGCTGAACGGGGGGTTCGTGCACACAGCCCAGCTTGGAGCGAACGACC
TACACCGAACTGAGATACCTACAGCGTGAGCTATGAGAAAGCGCCACGCTTCCCGAAGGGAGAAAGGCGG
ACAGGTATCCGGTAAGCGGCAGGGTCGGAACAGGAGAGCGCACGAGGGAGCTTCCAGGGGGAAACGCCTG
GTATCTTTATAGTCCTGTCGGGTTTCGCCACCTCTGACTTGAGCGTCGATTTTTGTGATGCTCGTCAGGG
GGGCGGAGCCTATGGAAAAACGCCAGCAACGCGGCCTTTTTACGGTTCCTGGCCTTTTGCTGGCCTTTTG
CTCACATGTTCTTTCCTGCGTTATCCCCTGATTCTGTGGATAACCGTATTACCGCCTTTGAGTGAGCTGA
TACCGCTCGCCGCAGCCGAACGACCGAGCGCAGCGAGTCAGTGAGCGAGGAAGCGGAAGAGCGCCCAATA
CGCAAACCGCCTCTCCCCGCGCGTTGGCCGATTCATTAATGCAGCTGGCACGACAGGTTTCCCGACTGGA
AAGCGGGCAGTGAGCGCAACGCAATTAATGTGAGTTAGCTCACTCATTAGGCACCCCAGGCTTTACACTT
TATGCTTCCGGCTCGTATGTTGTGTGGAATTGTGAGCGGATAACAATTTCACACAGGAAACAGCTATGAC
CATGATTACGCCAAGCTCTAGCTAGAGGTCGACGGTATACAGACATGATAAGATACATTGATGAGTTTGG
ACAAACCACAACTAGAATGCAGTGAAAAAAATGCTTTATTTGTGAAATTTGTGATGCTATTGCTTTATTT
GTAACCATTATAAGCTGCAATAAACAAGTTGGGGTGGGCGAAGAACTCCAGCATGAGATCCCCGCGCTGG
AGGATCATCCAGCCGGCGTCCCGGAAAACGATTCCGAAGCCCAACCTTTCATAGAAGGCGGCGGTGGAAT
CGAAATCTCGTGATGGCAGGTTGGGCGTCGCTTGGTCGGTCATTTCGAACCCCAGAGTCCCGCTCAGAAG
AACTCGTCAAGAAGGCGATAGAAGGCGATGCGCTGCGAATCGGGAGCGGCGATACCGTAAAGCACGAGGA
AGCGGTCAGCCCATTCGCCGCCAAGCTCTTCAGCAATATCACGGGTAGCCAACGCTATGTCCTGATAGCG
GTCCGCCACACCCAGCCGGCCACAGTCGATGAATCCAGAAAAGCGGCCATTTTCCACCATGATATTCGGC
AAGCAGGCATCGCCATGGGTCACGACGAGATCCTCGCCGTCGGGCATGCGCGCCTTGAGCCTGGCGAACA
GTTCGGCTGGCGCGAGCCCCTGATGCTCTTCGTCCAGATCATCCTGATCGACAAGACCGGCTTCCATCCG
AGTACGTGCTCGCTCGATGCGATGTTTCGCTTGGTGGTCGAATGGGCAGGTAGCCGGATCAAGCGTATGC
AGCCGCCGCATTGCATCAGCCATGATGGATACTTTCTCGGCAGGAGCAAGGTGAGATGACAGGAGATCCT
GCCCCGGCACTTCGCCCAATAGCAGCCAGTCCCTTCCCGCTTCAGTGACAACGTCGAGCACAGCTGCGCA
AGGAACGCCCGTCGTGGCCAGCCACGATAGCCGCGCTGCCTCGTCCTGCAGTTCATTCAGGGCACCGGAC
AGGTCGGTCTTGACAAAAAGAACCGGGCGCCCCTGCGCTGACAGCCGGAACACGGCGGCATCAGAGCAGC
CGATTGTCTGTTGTGCCCAGTCATAGCCGAATAGCCTCTCCACCCAAGCGGCCGGAGAACCTGCGTGCAA
TCCATCTTGTTCAATCATGCGAAACGATCCTCATCCTGTCTCTTGATCAGATCCGAAAATGGATATACAA
GCTCCCGGGAGCTTTTTGCAAAAGCCTAGGCCTCCAAAAAAGCCTCCTCACTACTTCTGGAATAGCTCAG
AGGCAGAGGCGGCCTCGGCCTCTGCATAAATAAAAAAAATTAGTCAGCCATGGGGCGGAGAATGGGCGGA
ACTGGGCGGAGTTAGGGGCGGGATGGGCGGAGTTAGGGGCGGGACTATGGTTGCTGACTAATTGAGATGC
ATGCTTTGCATACTTCTGCCTGCTGGGGAGCCTGGGGACTTTCCACACCTGGTTGCTGACTAATTGAGAT
GCATGCTTTGCATACTTCTGCCTGCTGGGGAGCCTGGGGACTTTCCACACCCTAACTGACACACATTCCA
CAGAATTAATTCGCGTTAAATTTTTGTTAAATCAGCTCATTTTTTAACCAATAGGCCGAAATCGGCAAAA
TCCCTTATAAATCAAAAGAATAGACCGAGATAGGGT
[37 nt withheld, positions 2697-2733]
AAAGAACGTGGACTCCAACGTCAAAGG
[49 nt withheld, positions 2761-2809]
T
[91 nt withheld, positions 2811-2901]
G
[124 nt withheld, positions 2903-3026]
GGGGATACCCCCTAGAGCCCCAGCTGGTTCTTTCCGCCTCAGAAGCCATAGAGCCCACCGCATCCCCAGC
ATGCCTGCTATTGTCTTCCCAATCCTCCCCCTTGCTGTCCTGCCCCACCCCACCCCCCAGAATAGAATGA
CACCTACTCAGACAATGCGATGCAATTTCCTCATTTTATTAGGAAAGGACAGTGGGAGTGGCACCTTCCA
GGGTCAAGGAAGGCACGGGGGAGGGGCAAACAACAGATGGCTGGCAACTAGAAGGCACAGTCGAGGCTGA
TCAGCGGGTTTAAACGGGCCCTCTAGACTCGAGTTAGGCAGGGGCCACCTGAGAAGTCTCGGTCTTAGAC
ACGGTGGTGCTGGCCTCATCGAATTCACCGGTGCGTCCACCGGTATCGATCAGAGGAGCATTGTCCTCTC
CCAGCACGCAAAGACCTCTAGCAGCGAGCCCTGATGATCCTGGTTTCTGCGCCCTGGCGGGTGCCGGATG
ACTGCCCAACCTCAGGAGTTCCGCATGAGGGGCGGCAGGGTCACTTGGTCCTGGTCTCCGAGGCCGTCTG
GGTCGCCTGGGAGCGCAAGGGCATACTCTTCTAAAAGCTTGGCGGAAATGTGACCCCAGAAAGGCATAAA
GGAGTGGGTTCAAAGCACTGTTGCTGTAAGACATACAGTGGGCCCATGTTTTCAAGGCGTATGCGGCGTA
GCTCCTGGGATGCCAGCTGCCGGCCGGACCCAGGGCTTGCAGCACCAAAAAGAGCTGTATGGGACCCCAG
CATGCCGCGAAAAGGAGCACAACTGCAGCGACCAGCCTAGAGACTTTCGCCCGGACCGCGCCAGCCCGCT
CGGCCAAGACCTGTCCCTGAAGAGCGGAATCGGCAGGAGCTGGCCTGACTGCGACCCTCCCGAGGTGTCT
GAGCATGGCGGCGTAACAAGCACACGTGGCCAGGAGTGGGAGCAGGTACAATGCAAGCAGGTTATAGAGA
GCGAAGGCCCTCTCCAGGGCGCGAGATGGGAAGGCTTCGCTGCAATAAGCTCTGGGGCCTGGGGACAGCC
TATGAAGAGCGAGCACGGGAGCAGACACGGCGGCGCTTCCCACCCATATTGACAGAGAGACCGCGAGGGC
CAGCCTAGGTGTCCGCCTGTGCAGTGCTCGAAGCGGGAAGACTGTCACGTACCACCTATCCACGCTCATT
GCGGTCAATGTGGCACATGTTGCTTGCACGGAGACCTGCTGGATGTAGTTCACAAATTTGCACATGAAGT
CCCCAAGCACCCAACCGGGCAGAGGGTACAACAGGGCTGTAAATGGCACACAACACAGGAGGAATGTCAC
ATCCGTGGCGGCGAGGTTAGCAATATAGAAATTAGTCACGGTCCTCATTGGCTTATGTCGACAAATGACA
TAGATCACGAGAGAATTTCCCACGAGTCCGAGGAGCATCAAAGCAGCGAAAAACAAGGGTACAAGCCAGG
CGTCTACCGCCCGGGGACTTGGAACTGGCCCATCGCTGGCATTGGCTCCGCAGCCTGGACACCCACTGGC
ATTAGCGGGAGCTCCCCAACTGGCGTTGGGACCTGATGTTGCGACCGTGTGCATATCGATGCTGGCGTCA
TCATCGTCCTTGTAGTCGGCGAATACCAGGCAGAAGATGTAGCTCAGGGCGATGATCGTCTTCATGGTGG
CGCTAAGCTTAAGTTTAAACGCTAGCCAGCTTGGGTCTCCCTATAGTGAGTCGTATTAATTTCGATAAGC
CAGTAAGCAGTGGGTTCTCTAGTTAGCCAGAGAGCTCTGCTTATATAGACCTCCCACCGTACACGCCTAC
CGCCCATTTGCGTCAATGGGGCGGAGTTGTTACGACATTTTGGAAAGTCCCGTTGATTTTGGTGCCAAAA
CAAACTCCCATTGACGTCAATGGGGTGGAGACTTGGAAATCCCCGTGAGTCAAACCGCTATCCACGCCCA
TTGATGTACTGCCAAAACCGCATCACCATGGTAATAGCGATGACTAATACGTAGATGTACTGCCAAGTAG
GAAAGTCCCATAAGGTCATGTACTGGGCATAATGCCAGGCGGGCCATTTACCGTCATTGACGTCAATAGG
GGGCGTACTTGGCATATGATACACTTGATGTACTGCCAAGTGGGCAGTTTACCGTAAATACTCCACCCAT
TGACGTCAATGGAAAGTCCCTATTGGCGTTACTATGGGAACATACGTCATTATTGACGTCAATGGGCGGG
GGTCGTTGGGCGGTCAGCCAGGCGGGCCATTTACCGTAAGTTATGTAACGCGGAACTCCATATATGGGCT
ATGAACTAATGACCCCGTAATTGATTACTATTAATAACTAGTCAATAATCAATGTCAACGCGTATATCTG
GCCCGTACATCGCGAAGCAGCGCAAAACGCCTAACCCTAAGCAGATTCTTCATGCAAATGTCGGTCAAGC
CTTGCCTTGTTGTAGCTTAAATTTTGCTCGCGCACTACTCAGCGACCTCCAACACACAAGCAGGGAGCAG
ATACTGGCTTAACTATGCGGCATCAGAGCAGATTGTACTGAGAGTGCACCATAGGGGATCGGGAGATCTC
CCGATCCGTCGACGTCAGGTGGCACTTTTCGGGGAAATGTGCGCGGAACCCCTATTTGTTTATTTTTCTA
AATACATTCAAATATGTATCCGCTCATGAGACAATAACCCTGATAAATGCTTCAATAATATTGAAAAAGG
AAGAGTATGAGTATTCAACATTTCCGTGTCGCCCTTATTCCCTTTTTTGCGGCATTTTGCCTTCCTGTTT
TTGCTCACCCAGAAACGCTGGTGAAAGTAAAAGATGCTGAAGATCAGTTGGGTGCACGAGTGGGTTACAT
CGAACTGGATCTCAACAGCGGTAAGATCCTTGAGAGTTTTCGCCCCGAAGAACGTTTTCCAATGATGAGC
ACTTTTAAAGTTCTGCTATGTGGCGCGGTATTATCCCGTATTGACGCCGGGCAAGAGCAACTCGGTCGCC
GCATACACTATTCTCAGAATGACTTGGTTGAGTACTCACCAGTCACAGAAAAGCATCTTACGGATGGCAT
GACAGTAAGAGAATTATGCAGTGCTGCCATAACCATGAGTGATAACACTGCGGCCAACTTACTTCTGACA
ACGATCGGAGGACCGAAGGAGCTAACCGCTTTTTTGCACAACATGGGGGATCATGTAACTCGCCTTGATC
GTTGGGAACCGGAGCTGAATGAAGCCATACCAAACGACGAGCGTGACACCACGATGCCTGTAGCAATGGC
AACAACGTTGCGCAAACTATTAACTGGCGAACTACTTACTCTAGCTTCCCGGCAACAATTAATAGACTGG
ATGGAGGCGGATAAAGTTGCAGGACCACTTCTGCGCTCGGCCCTTCCGGCTGGCTGGTTTATTGCTGATA
AATCTGGAGCCGGTGAGCGTGGGTCTCGCGGTATCATTGCAGCACTGGGGCCAGATGGTAAGCCCTCCCG
TATCGTAGTTATCTACACGACGGGGAGTCAGGCAACTATGGATGAACGAAATAGACAGATCGCTGAGATA
GGTGCCTCACTGATTAAGCATTGGTAACTGTCAGACCAAGTTTACTCATATATACTTTAGATTGATTTAA
AACTTCATTTTTAATTTAAAAGGATCTAGGTGAAGATCCTTTTTGATAATCTCATGACCAAAATCCCT
